>Addgene plasmid #141591 | TFORF0368 | addgene full sequence | sequence record 408556 | Addgene NGS Result
TTAATGTAGTCTTATGCAATACTCTTGTAGTCTTGCAACATGGTAACGATGAGTTAGCAACATGCCTTAC
AAGGAGAGAAAAAGCACCGTGCATGCCGATTGGTGGAAGTAAGGTGGTACGATCGTGCCTTATTAGGAAG
GCAACAGACGGGTCTGACATGGATTGGACGAACCACTGAATTGCCGCATTGCAGAGATATTGTATTTAAG
TGCCTAGCTCGATACATAAACGGGTCTCTCTGGTTAGACCAGATCTGAGCCTGGGAGCTCTCTGGCTAAC
TAGGGAACCCACTGCTTAAGCCTCAATAAAGCTTGCCTTGAGTGCTTCAAGTAGTGTGTGCCCGTCTGTT
GTGTGACTCTGGTAACTAGAGATCCCTCAGACCCTTTTAGTCAGTGTGGAAAATCTCTAGCAGTGGCGCC
CGAACAGGGACTTGAAAGCGAAAGGGAAACCAGAGGAGCTCTCTCGACGCAGGACTCGGCTTGCTGAAGC
GCGCACGGCAAGAGGCGAGGGGCGGCGACTGGTGAGTACGCCAAAAATTTTGACTAGCGGAGGCTAGAAG
GAGAGAGATGGGTGCGAGAGCGTCAGTATTAAGCGGGGGAGAATTAGATCGCGATGGGAAAAAATTCGGT
TAAGGCCAGGGGGAAAGAAAAAATATAAATTAAAACATATAGTATGGGCAAGCAGGGAGCTAGAACGATT
CGCAGTTAATCCTGGCCTGTTAGAAACATCAGAAGGCTGTAGACAAATACTGGGACAGCTACAACCATCC
CTTCAGACAGGATCAGAAGAACTTAGATCATTATATAATACAGTAGCAACCCTCTATTGTGTGCATCAAA
GGATAGAGATAAAAGACACCAAGGAAGCTTTAGACAAGATAGAGGAAGAGCAAAACAAAAGTAAGACCAC
CGCACAGCAAGCGGCCGCTGATCTTCAGACCTGGAGGAGGAGATATGAGGGACAATTGGAGAAGTGAATT
ATATAAATATAAAGTAGTAAAAATTGAACCATTAGGAGTAGCACCCACCAAGGCAAAGAGAAGAGTGGTG
CAGAGAGAAAAAAGAGCAGTGGGAATAGGAGCTTTGTTCCTTGGGTTCTTGGGAGCAGCAGGAAGCACTA
TGGGCGCAGCGTCAATGACGCTGACGGTACAGGCCAGACAATTATTGTCTGGTATAGTGCAGCAGCAGAA
CAATTTGCTGAGGGCTATTGAGGCGCAACAGCATCTGTTGCAACTCACAGTCTGGGGCATCAAGCAGCTC
CAGGCAAGAATCCTGGCTGTGGAAAGATACCTAAAGGATCAACAGCTCCTGGGGATTTGGGGTTGCTCTG
GAAAACTCATTTGCACCACTGCTGTGCCTTGGAATGCTAGTTGGAGTAATAAATCTCTGGAACAGATTTG
GAATCACACGACCTGGATGGAGTGGGACAGAGAAATTAACAATTACACAAGCTTAATACACTCCTTAATT
GAAGAATCGCAAAACCAGCAAGAAAAGAATGAACAAGAATTATTGGAATTAGATAAATGGGCAAGTTTGT
GGAATTGGTTTAACATAACAAATTGGCTGTGGTATATAAAATTATTCATAATGATAGTAGGAGGCTTGGT
AGGTTTAAGAATAGTTTTTGCTGTACTTTCTATAGTGAATAGAGTTAGGCAGGGATATTCACCATTATCG
TTTCAGACCCACCTCCCAACCCCGAGGGGACCCATGCATTGCATCTCAATTAGTCAGCAACCAGGTGTGG
AAAGTCCCCAGGCTCCCCAGCAGGCAGAAGTATGCAAAGCATGCGTCTCAATTAGTCAGCAACCATAGTC
CCGCCCCTAACTCCGCCCATCCCGCCCCTAACTCCGCCCAGTTCCGCCCATTCTCCGCCCCATGGCTGAC
TAATTTTTTTTATTTATGCAGAGGCCGAGGCCGCCTCGGCCTCTGAGCTATTCCAGAAGTAGTGAGGAGG
CTTTTTTGGAGGCCTAGGCTTTTGCAAAAAGCTTTCTAGAGGTACCACCGGAGCTTACCATGACCGAGTA
CAAGCCCACGGTGCGCCTCGCCACCCGCGACGACGTCCCCAGGGCCGTACGCACCCTCGCCGCCGCGTTC
GCCGACTACCCCGCCACGCGCCACACCGTCGATCCGGACCGCCACATCGAGCGGGTCACCGAGCTGCAAG
AACTCTTCCTCACGCGCGTCGGGCTCGACATCGGCAAGGTGTGGGTCGCGGACGACGGCGCCGCCGTGGC
GGTCTGGACCACGCCGGAGAGCGTCGAAGCGGGGGCGGTGTTCGCCGAGATCGGCCCGCGCATGGCCGAG
TTGAGCGGTTCCCGGCTGGCCGCGCAGCAACAGATGGAAGGCCTCCTGGCGCCGCACCGGCCCAAGGAGC
CCGCGTGGTTCCTGGCCACCGTCGGCGTCTCGCCCGACCACCAGGGCAAGGGTCTGGGCAGCGCCGTCGT
GCTCCCCGGAGTGGAGGCGGCCGAGCGCGCCGGGGTGCCCGCCTTCCTGGAGACCTCCGCGCCCCGCAAC
CTCCCCTTCTACGAGCGGCTCGGCTTCACCGTCACCGCCGACGTCGAGGTGCCCGAAGGACCGCGCACCT
GGTGCATGACCCGCAAGCCCGGTGCCAGTTAACGAATTCTAGATCTTGAGACAAATGGCAGTATTCATCC
ACAATTTTAAAAGAAAAGGGGGGATTGGGGGGTACAGTGCAGGGGAAAGAATAGTAGACATAATAGCAAC
AGACATACAAACTAAAGAATTACAAAAACAAATTACAAAAATTCAAAATTTTCGGGTTTATTACAGGGAC
AGCAGAGATCCACTTTGGCGCCGGCTCGAGGCCTGCAGGTGCAAAGATGGATAAAGTTTTAAACAGAGAG
GAATCTTTGCAGCTAATGGACCTTCTAGGTCTTGAAAGGAGTGGGAATTGGCTCCGGTGCCCGTCAGTGG
GCAGAGCGCACATCGCCCACAGTCCCCGAGAAGTTGGGGGGAGGGGTCGGCAATTGAACCGGTGCCTAGA
GAAGGTGGCGCGGGGTAAACTGGGAAAGTGATGTCGTGTACTGGCTCCGCCTTTTTCCCGAGGGTGGGGG
AGAACCGTATATAAGTGCAGTAGTCGCCGTGAACGTTCTTTTTCGCAACGGGTTTGCCGCCAGAACACAG
GTAAGTGCCGTGTGTGGTTCCCGCGGGCCTGGCCTCTTTACGGGTTATGGCCCTTGCGTGCCTTGAATTA
CTTCCACCTGGCTGCAGTACGTGATTCTTGATCCCGAGCTTCGGGTTGGAAGTGGGTGGGAGAGTTCGAG
GCCTTGCGCTTAAGGAGCCCCTTCGCCTCGTGCTTGAGTTGAGGCCTGGCCTGGGCGCTGGGGCCGCCGC
GTGCGAATCTGGTGGCACCTTCGCGCCTGTCTCGCTGCTTTCGATAAGTCTCTAGCCATTTAAAATTTTT
GATGACCTGCTGCGACGCTTTTTTTCTGGCAAGATAGTCTTGTAAATGCGGGCCAAGATCTGCACACTGG
TATTTCGGTTTTTGGGGCCGCGGGCGGCGACGGGGCCCGTGCGTCCCAGCGCACATGTTCGGCGAGGCGG
GGCCTGCGAGCGCGGCCACCGAGAATCGGACGGGGGTAGTCTCAAGCTGGCCGGCCTGCTCTGGTGCCTG
GCCTCGCGCCGCCGTGTATCGCCCCGCCCTGGGCGGCAAGGCTGGCCCGGTCGGCACCAGTTGCGTGAGC
GGAAAGATGGCCGCTTCCCGGCCCTGCTGCAGGGAGCTCAAAATGGAGGACGCGGCGCTCGGGAGAGCGG
GCGGGTGAGTCACCCACACAAAGGAAAAGGGCCTTTCCGTCCTCAGCCGTCGCTTCATGTGACTCCACGG
AGTACCGGGCGCCGTCCAGGCACCTCGATTAGTTCTCGAGCTTTTGGAGTACGTCGTCTTTAGGTTGGGG
GGAGGGGTTTTATGCGATGGAGTTTCCCCACACTGAGTGGGTGGAGACTGAAGTTAGGCCAGCTTGGCAC
TTGATGTAATTCTCCTTGGAATTTGCCCTTTTTGAGTTTGGATCTTGGTTCATTCTCAAGCCTCAGACAG
TGGTTCAAAGTTTTTTTCTTCCATTTCAGGTGTCGTGAGGCTAGCACCGCCACCATGTCCACAGAAGGAG
GATTTGGTGGTACTAGCAGCAGTGATGCCCAGCAAAGCCTACAGTCGTTCTGGCCTCGGGTCATGGAAGA
AATCCGGAATTTAACAGTGAAAGACTTCCGAGTGCAGGAACTCCCACTGGCTCGTATTAAGAAGATTATG
AAACTGGATGAAGATGTGAAGAGAAATGATATCGCCATGGCAATTACAAAATTTGATCAGTTTGATTTTC
TCATCGATATTGTTCCAAGAGATGAACTGAAACCTCCAAAGCGTCAGGAGGAGGTGCGCCAGTCTGTAAC
TCCTGCCGAGCCAGTCCAGTACTATTTCACGCTGGCTCAGCAACCCACCGCTGTCCAAGTCCAGGGCCAG
CAGCAAGGCCAGCAGACCACCAGCTCCACGACCACCATCCAGCCTGGGCAGATCATCATCGCACAGCCTC
AGCAGGGCCAGACCACACCTGTGACAATGCAGGTTGGAGAAGGTCAGCAGGTGCAGATTGTCCAGGCTCA
GCCACAGGGTCAAGCCCAACAGGCCCAGAGTGGCACTGGACAGACCATGCAGGTGATGCAGCAGATCATC
ACTAACACAGGAGAGATCCAGCAGATCCCGGTGCAGCTGAATGCCGGCCAGCTGCAGTATATCCGCTTAG
CCCAGCCTGTATCAGGCACTCAAGTTGTGCAGGGACAGATCCAGACACTTGCCACCAATGCTCAACAGAT
TACACAGACAGAGGTCCAGCAAGGACAGCAGCAGTTCAGCCAGTTCACAGATGGACAGCAGCTCTACCAG
ATCCAGCAAGTCACCATGCCTGCGGGCCAGGACCTCGCCCAGCCCATGTTCATCCAGTCAGCCAACCAGC
CCTCCGACGGGCAGGCCCCCCAGGTGACCGGCGACTAGTAATGAACTAGTCCGTAACTTGAAAGTATTTC
GATTTCTTGGCTTTATATATCTTGTGGAAAGGACGATGGCGTACCCAAGTGCTGATCGCGACGCGTTAAG
TCGACAATCAACCTCTGGATTACAAAATTTGTGAAAGATTGACTGGTATTCTTAACTATGTTGCTCCTTT
TACGCTATGTGGATACGCTGCTTTAATGCCTTTGTATCATGCTATTGCTTCCCGTATGGCTTTCATTTTC
TCCTCCTTGTATAAATCCTGGTTGCTGTCTCTTTATGAGGAGTTGTGGCCCGTTGTCAGGCAACGTGGCG
TGGTGTGCACTGTGTTTGCTGACGCAACCCCCACTGGTTGGGGCATTGCCACCACCTGTCAGCTCCTTTC
CGGGACTTTCGCTTTCCCCCTCCCTATTGCCACGGCGGAACTCATCGCCGCCTGCCTTGCCCGCTGCTGG
ACAGGGGCTCGGCTGTTGGGCACTGACAATTCCGTGGTGTTGTCGGGGAAATCATCGTCCTTTCCTTGGC
TGCTCGCCTGTGTTGCCACCTGGATTCTGCGCGGGACGTCCTTCTGCTACGTCCCTTCGGCCCTCAATCC
AGCGGACCTTCCTTCCCGCGGCCTGCTGCCGGCTCTGCGGCCTCTTCCGCGTCTTCGCCTTCGCCCTCAG
ACGAGTCGGATCTCCCTTTGGGCCGCCTCCCCGCGTCGACTTTAAGACCAATGACTTACAAGGCAGCTGT
AGATCTTAGCCACTTTTTAAAAGAAAAGGGGGGACTGGAAGGGCTAATTCACTCCCAACGAAGACAAGAT
CTGCTTTTTGCTTGTACTGGGTCTCTCTGGTTAGACCAGATCTGAGCCTGGGAGCTCTCTGGCTAACTAG
GGAACCCACTGCTTAAGCCTCAATAAAGCTTGCCTTGAGTGCTTCAAGTAGTGTGTGCCCGTCTGTTGTG
TGACTCTGGTAACTAGAGATCCCTCAGACCCTTTTAGTCAGTGTGGAAAATCTCTAGCAGTACGTATAGT
AGTTCATGTCATCTTATTATTCAGTATTTATAACTTGCAAAGAAATGAATATCAGAGAGTGAGAGGAACT
TGTTTATTGCAGCTTATAATGGTTACAAATAAAGCAATAGCATCACAAATTTCACAAATAAAGCATTTTT
TTCACTGCATTCTAGTTGTGGTTTGTCCAAACTCATCAATGTATCTTATCATGTCTGGCTCTAGCTATCC
CGCCCCTAACTCCGCCCATCCCGCCCCTAACTCCGCCCAGTTCCGCCCATTCTCCGCCCCATGGCTGACT
AATTTTTTTTATTTATGCAGAGGCCGAGGCCGCCTCGGCCTCTGAGCTATTCCAGAAGTAGTGAGGAGGC
TTTTTTGGAGGCCTAGGGACGTACCCAATTCGCCCTATAGTGAGTCGTATTACGCGCGCTCACTGGCCGT
CGTTTTACAACGTCGTGACTGGGAAAACCCTGGCGTTACCCAACTTAATCGCCTTGCAGCACATCCCCCT
TTCGCCAGCTGGCGTAATAGCGAAGAGGCCCGCACCGATCGCCCTTCCCAACAGTTGCGCAGCCTGAATG
GCGAATGGG
[124 nt withheld, positions 6590-6713]
C
[91 nt withheld, positions 6715-6805]
A
[49 nt withheld, positions 6807-6855]
CCTTTGACGTTGGAGTCCACGTTCTTT
[37 nt withheld, positions 6883-6919]
ACCCTATCTCGGTCTATTCTTTTGATTTATAAGGGATTTTGCCGATTTCGGCCTATTGGTTAAAAAATGA
GCTGATTTAACAAAAATTTAACGCGAATTTTAACAAAATATTAACGCTTACAATTTAGGTGGCACTTTTC
GGGGAAATGTGCGCGGAACCCCTATTTGTTTATTTTTCTAAATACATTCAAATATGTATCCGCTCATGAG
ACAATAACCCTGATAAATGCTTCAATAATATTGAAAAAGGAAGAGTATGAGTATTCAACATTTCCGTGTC
GCCCTTATTCCCTTTTTTGCGGCATTTTGCCTTCCTGTTTTTGCTCACCCAGAAACGCTGGTGAAAGTAA
AAGATGCTGAAGATCAGTTGGGTGCACGAGTGGGTTACATCGAACTGGATCTCAACAGCGGTAAGATCCT
TGAGAGTTTTCGCCCCGAAGAACGTTTTCCAATGATGAGCACTTTTAAAGTTCTGCTATGTGGCGCGGTA
TTATCCCGTATTGACGCCGGGCAAGAGCAACTCGGTCGCCGCATACACTATTCTCAGAATGACTTGGTTG
AGTACTCACCAGTCACAGAAAAGCATCTTACGGATGGCATGACAGTAAGAGAATTATGCAGTGCTGCCAT
AACCATGAGTGATAACACTGCGGCCAACTTACTTCTGACAACGATCGGAGGACCGAAGGAGCTAACCGCT
TTTTTGCACAACATGGGGGATCATGTAACTCGCCTTGATCGTTGGGAACCGGAGCTGAATGAAGCCATAC
CAAACGACGAGCGTGACACCACGATGCCTGTAGCAATGGCAACAACGTTGCGCAAACTATTAACTGGCGA
ACTACTTACTCTAGCTTCCCGGCAACAATTAATAGACTGGATGGAGGCGGATAAAGTTGCAGGACCACTT
CTGCGCTCGGCCCTTCCGGCTGGCTGGTTTATTGCTGATAAATCTGGAGCCGGTGAGCGTGGGTCTCGCG
GTATCATTGCAGCACTGGGGCCAGATGGTAAGCCCTCCCGTATCGTAGTTATCTACACGACGGGGAGTCA
GGCAACTATGGATGAACGAAATAGACAGATCGCTGAGATAGGTGCCTCACTGATTAAGCATTGGTAACTG
TCAGACCAAGTTTACTCATATATACTTTAGATTGATTTAAAACTTCATTTTTAATTTAAAAGGATCTAGG
TGAAGATCCTTTTTGATAATCTCATGACCAAAATCCCTTAACGTGAGTTTTCGTTCCACTGAGCGTCAGA
CCCCGTAGAAAAGATCAAAGGATCTTCTTGAGATCCTTTTTTTCTGCGCGTAATCTGCTGCTTGCAAACA
AAAAAACCACCGCTACCAGCGGTGGTTTGTTTGCCGGATCAAGAGCTACCAACTCTTTTTCCGAAGGTAA
CTGGCTTCAGCAGAGCGCAGATACCAAATACTGTTCTTCTAGTGTAGCCGTAGTTAGGCCACCACTTCAA
GAACTCTGTAGCACCGCCTACATACCTCGCTCTGCTAATCCTGTTACCAGTGGCTGCTGCCAGTGGCGAT
AAGTCGTGTCTTACCGGGTTGGACTCAAGACGATAGTTACCGGATAAGGCGCAGCGGTCGGGCTGAACGG
GGGGTTCGTGCACACAGCCCAGCTTGGAGCGAACGACCTACACCGAACTGAGATACCTACAGCGTGAGCT
ATGAGAAAGCGCCACGCTTCCCGAAGGGAGAAAGGCGGACAGGTATCCGGTAAGCGGCAGGGTCGGAACA
GGAGAGCGCACGAGGGAGCTTCCAGGGGGAAACGCCTGGTATCTTTATAGTCCTGTCGGGTTTCGCCACC
TCTGACTTGAGCGTCGATTTTTGTGATGCTCGTCAGGGGGGCGGAGCCTATGGAAAAACGCCAGCAACGC
GGCCTTTTTACGGTTCCTGGCCTTTTGCTGGCCTTTTGCTCACATGTTCTTTCCTGCGTTATCCCCTGAT
TCTGTGGATAACCGTATTACCGCCTTTGAGTGAGCTGATACCGCTCGCCGCAGCCGAACGACCGAGCGCA
GCGAGTCAGTGAGCGAGGAAGCGGAAGAGCGCCCAATACGCAAACCGCCTCTCCCCGCGCGTTGGCCGAT
TCATTAATGCAGCTGGCACGACAGGTTTCCCGACTGGAAAGCGGGCAGTGAGCGCAACGCAATTAATGTG
AGTTAGCTCACTCATTAGGCACCCCAGGCTTTACACTTTATGCTTCCGGCTCGTATGTTGTGTGGAATTG
TGAGCGGATAACAATTTCACACAGGAAACAGCTATGACCATGATTACGCCAAGCGCGCAATTAACCCTCA
CTAAAGGGAACAAAAGCTGGAGCTGCAAGC
Features (pLannotate 1.2.2; 31 found; start..end, strand, type, name):
      5..231     +  promoter       RSV promoter: Rous sarcoma virus enhancer/promoter
    232..412     +  LTR            5' LTR (truncated): truncated 5' long terminal repeat (LTR) from HIV-1
    459..584     +  misc_feature   HIV-1 Ψ: packaging signal of human immunodeficiency virus type 1
    568..931     +  CDS            HIV-1 gag (fragment): gag protein from human immunodeficiency virus 1; gag
   1077..1310    +  misc_feature   RRE: The Rev response element (RRE) of HIV-1 allows for Rev-dependent mRNA export from the nucleus to the cytoplasm.
   1687..1713    +  CDS            Rev (fragment): human immunodeficiency virus 1 (HIV-1) Rev protein; rev; enhances nuclear export of unspliced and incompletely spliced viral mRNAs
   1720..1743    +  promoter       SV40 promoter (fragment): SV40 early promoter
   1744..1815    +  promoter       SV40 promoter (fragment): SV40 enhancer and early promoter
   1839..1974    +  rep_origin     SV40 ori: SV40 origin of replication
   2020..2616    +  CDS            PuroR (fragment): puromycin N-acetyltransferase; pac from Streptomyces; confers resistance to puromycin
   2665..2782    +  misc_feature   cPPT/CTS: central polypurine tract and central termination sequence of HIV-1
   2847..2913    +  CDS            small t antigen (fragment): SV40 (simian virus 40) small t antigen
   2920..4098    +  promoter       EF-1α promoter: strong constitutive promoter for human elongation factor EF-1α
   4115..5005    +  CDS            Nfyc (fragment): NFYC_MOUSE - Experimental evidence at protein level: Swiss-Prot protein existence level 1. Component of the sequence-specific heterotrimeric transcription factor (NF-Y) which specifically recognizes a 5'-CCAAT-3' box motif found in the promoters of its target genes. NF-Y can function as both an activator and a repressor, depending on its interacting cofactors. From Mus musculus (Mouse).
   5021..5074    +  promoter       U6 promoter (fragment): RNA polymerase III promoter for human U6 snRNA
   5116..5704    +  misc_feature   WPRE: woodchuck hepatitis virus posttranscriptional regulatory element
   5755..5774    +  misc_feature   cPPT/CTS (fragment): central polypurine tract and central termination sequence of HIV-1
   5776..6009    +  LTR            3' LTR (ΔU3): self-inactivating 3' long terminal repeat (LTR) from HIV-1
   6087..6208    +  polyA_signal   SV40 poly(A) signal: SV40 polyadenylation signal
   6248..6383    +  rep_origin     SV40 ori: SV40 origin of replication
   6404..6422    -  promoter       T7 promoter: promoter for bacteriophage T7 RNA polymerase
   6430..6585    +  CDS            lacZα (fragment): LacZα fragment of β-galactosidase; lacZ fragment
   6590..7018    +  rep_origin     f1 ori (sequence partly withheld): f1 bacteriophage origin of replication; arrow indicates direction of (+) strand synthesis
   7071..7175    +  promoter       AmpR promoter: bla
   7176..8036    +  CDS            AmpR: β-lactamase; bla; confers resistance to ampicillin, carbenicillin, and related antibiotics
   8207..8795    +  rep_origin     ori: high-copy-number ColE1/pMB1/pBR322/pUC origin of replication
   8978..9070    +  CDS            lacI (fragment): lac repressor; lacI; The lac repressor binds to the lac operator to inhibit transcription in E. coli. This inhibition can be relieved by adding lactose or isopropyl-β-D-thiogalactopyranoside (IPTG).
   9083..9104    +  protein_bind   CAP binding site: CAP binding activates transcription in the presence of cAMP. E. coli catabolite activator protein
   9119..9149    +  promoter       lac promoter: promoter for the E. coli lac operon
   9157..9173    +  protein_bind   lac operator: The lac repressor binds to the lac operator to inhibit transcription in E. coli. This inhibition can be relieved by adding lactose or isopropyl-β-D-thiogalactopyranoside (IPTG). lac repressor encoded by lacI
   9218..9236    +  promoter       T3 promoter: promoter for bacteriophage T3 RNA polymerase
