[The description below was written by a language model from this plasmid's Addgene catalogue record and pLannotate feature annotations shown in this document.]
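Description:
TFORF0368 is a third-generation-style, self-inactivating lentiviral expression plasmid built on the pLX_TRC317 backbone and designed to overexpress the human transcription factor NFYC in mammalian cells. In bacteria it is maintained through a high-copy ColE1/pUC-type origin and selected with ampicillin via the β-lactamase gene. An f1 origin and remnants of a lac/lacZα cloning region flanked by T3 and T7 promoters are also present in the backbone. The depositor notes a risk of recombination, which is common for plasmids carrying LTR repeats.

The viral genome is transcribed from an RSV promoter fused to a truncated HIV-1 5' LTR. It carries the Ψ packaging signal with a gag fragment, the Rev response element for nuclear export of the unspliced RNA, a cPPT/CTS, and a ΔU3 3' LTR followed by an SV40 polyadenylation signal. Within this unit, an SV40 early promoter/origin drives puromycin N-acetyltransferase so that transduced cells can be selected. A separate EF-1α promoter drives the NFYC ORF of roughly 1 kb. The annotation tool labelled the ORF by homology to mouse Nfyc, but the record specifies the human gene, produced synthetically. NFYC is a subunit of the heterotrimeric NF-Y complex, which binds CCAAT-box motifs. A WPRE downstream of the ORF enhances transcript expression. The catalogue describes a unique 24-bp barcode, which is not annotated in the feature table. It may lie in the short region between the ORF and the WPRE, where only a small U6-like fragment is called.

The plasmid belongs to a barcoded transcription factor ORF collection, and the barcodes identify which factor each cell received in pooled overexpression screens, such as those probing directed differentiation.
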