Addgene plasmid #141591: TFORF0368
Purpose: Lentiviral vector for overexpressing the NFYC transcription factor ORF with a unique 24-bp barcode. Barcodes facilitate identification of transcription factors in pooled screens.
Depositing lab: Feng Zhang. Depositing organization: Broad Institute. Publication: A transcription factor atlas of directed differentiation. Joung J, Ma S, Tay T, Geiger-Schuller KR, Kirchgatterer PC, Verdine VK, Guo B, Arias-Garcia MA, Allen WE, Singh A, Kuksenko O, Abudayyeh OO, Gootenberg JS, Fu Z, Macrae RK, Buenrostro JD, Regev A, Zhang F. Cell. 2023 Jan 5;186(1):209-229.e26. doi: 10.1016/j.cell.2022.11.026. PubMed 36608654.
Backbone
  Vector backbone: pLX_TRC317
  Backbone manufacturer: Broad Institute Genetic Perturbation Platform
  Backbone size w/o insert (bp): 8264
  Vector type: Mammalian Expression, Lentiviral
  Selectable markers: Puromycin
Growth in bacteria
  Bacterial resistance: Ampicillin, 100 μg/mL
  Growth temperature: 37°C
  Growth strain: NEB Stable
  Copy number: High Copy
Gene/Insert
  Gene/Insert name: NFYC
  Species: H. sapiens (human)
  Insert size (bp): 995
  Entrez Gene: NFYC (a.k.a. CBF-C, CBFC, H1TF2A, HAP5, HSM, NF-YC)
  Promoter: EF1a
  Cloning method: Unknown
  Sequencing primers: 5′ GGGTGGAGACTGAAGTTAGGCCAG; 3′ CACATAGCGTAAAAGGAGCAACATAG
Terms and licenses: Academic/Nonprofit Terms; Industry Terms: Not Available to Industry
Depositor comments: NM_001142589,ENST00000427410 . The transcription factor ORF portion of this plasmid was synthesized by Genewiz. Please test multiple small colonies in case of plasmid recombination. To make this collection available in a timely manner, a portion of this collection was not fully sequenced by Addgene. If an Addgene verified full plasmid sequence is not available, please contact us prior to placing an order to request the full sequence.
How to cite: TFORF0368 was a gift from Feng Zhang (Addgene plasmid # 141591 ; http://n2t.net/addgene:141591 ; RRID:Addgene_141591)
