>Addgene plasmid #141591 | TFORF0368 | depositor partial sequence | sequence record 276910 | Insert
ACCGCCACCATGTCCACAGAAGGAGGATTTGGTGGTACTAGCAGCAGTGATGCCCAGCAAAGCCTACAGT
CGTTCTGGCCTCGGGTCATGGAAGAAATCCGGAATTTAACAGTGAAAGACTTCCGAGTGCAGGAACTCCC
ACTGGCTCGTATTAAGAAGATTATGAAACTGGATGAAGATGTGAAGAGAAATGATATCGCCATGGCAATT
ACAAAATTTGATCAGTTTGATTTTCTCATCGATATTGTTCCAAGAGATGAACTGAAACCTCCAAAGCGTC
AGGAGGAGGTGCGCCAGTCTGTAACTCCTGCCGAGCCAGTCCAGTACTATTTCACGCTGGCTCAGCAACC
CACCGCTGTCCAAGTCCAGGGCCAGCAGCAAGGCCAGCAGACCACCAGCTCCACGACCACCATCCAGCCT
GGGCAGATCATCATCGCACAGCCTCAGCAGGGCCAGACCACACCTGTGACAATGCAGGTTGGAGAAGGTC
AGCAGGTGCAGATTGTCCAGGCTCAGCCACAGGGTCAAGCCCAACAGGCCCAGAGTGGCACTGGACAGAC
CATGCAGGTGATGCAGCAGATCATCACTAACACAGGAGAGATCCAGCAGATCCCGGTGCAGCTGAATGCC
GGCCAGCTGCAGTATATCCGCTTAGCCCAGCCTGTATCAGGCACTCAAGTTGTGCAGGGACAGATCCAGA
CACTTGCCACCAATGCTCAACAGATTACACAGACAGAGGTCCAGCAAGGACAGCAGCAGTTCAGCCAGTT
CACAGATGGACAGCAGCTCTACCAGATCCAGCAAGTCACCATGCCTGCGGGCCAGGACCTCGCCCAGCCC
ATGTTCATCCAGTCAGCCAACCAGCCCTCCGACGGGCAGGCCCCCCAGGTGACCGGCGACTAGTAATGAA
CTAGTCCGTAACTTGAAAGTATTTCGATTTCTTGGCTTTATATATCTTGTGGAAAGGACGATGGCGTACC
CAAGTGCTGATCGCG
