>Addgene plasmid #141591 | TFORF0368 | depositor partial sequence | sequence record 276911 | Barcode
TGGCGTACCCAAGTGCTGATCGCG
